>Addgene plasmid #177682 | pYPQ-NF1-L2-dSpRY | addgene full sequence | sequence record 350120 | Addgene NGS Result
GGCCTAAGCGGAACAGCGACAAGCTCATCGCCCGCAAGAAGGACTGGGATCCGAAGAAGTACGGCGGGTT
CCTGTGGCCCACTGTGGCCTACTCGGTCCTGGTTGTGGCGAAGGTTGAGAAGGGCAAGTCCAAGAAGCTC
AAGAGCGTGAAGGAGCTGCTGGGGATCACGATTATGGAGCGCTCCAGCTTCGAGAAGAACCCGATCGATT
TCCTGGAGGCGAAGGGCTACAAGGAGGTGAAGAAGGACCTGATCATTAAGCTCCCCAAGTACTCACTCTT
CGAGCTGGAGAACGGCAGGAAGCGGATGCTGGCTTCCGCTAAGCAGCTGCAGAAGGGGAACGAGCTGGCT
CTGCCGTCCAAGTATGTGAACTTCCTCTACCTGGCCTCCCACTACGAGAAGCTCAAGGGCAGCCCCGAGG
ACAACGAGCAGAAGCAGCTGTTCGTCGAGCAGCACAAGCATTACCTCGACGAGATCATTGAGCAGATTTC
CGAGTTCTCCAAGCGCGTGATCCTGGCCGACGCGAATCTGGATAAGGTCCTCTCCGCGTACAACAAGCAC
CGCGACAAGCCAATCAGGGAGCAGGCTGAGAATATCATTCATCTCTTCACCCTGACGAGGCTCGGCGCCC
CTAGGGCTTTCAAGTACTTCGACACAACTATCGATCCGAAGCAGTACAGGAGCACTAAGGAGGTCCTGGA
CGCGACCCTCATCCACCAGTCGATTACCGGCCTCTACGAGACGCGCATCGACCTGTCTCAGCTCGGGGGC
GACAAGCGGCCAGCGGCGACGAAGAAGGCGGGGCAGGCGAAGAAGAAGAAGTGAGCTCAGAGCTTTCGTT
CGTATCATCGGTTTCGACAACGTTCGTCAAGTTCAATGCATCAGTTTCATTGCGCACACACCAGAATCCT
ACTGAGTTTGAGTATTATGGCATTGGGAAAACTGTTTTTCTTGTACCATTTGTTGTGCTTGTAATTTACT
GTGTTTTTTATTCGGTTTTCGCTATCGAACTGTGAAATGGAAATGGATGGAGAAGAGTTAATGAATGATA
TGGTCCTTTTGTTCATTCTCAAATTAATATTATTTGTTTTTTCTCTTATTTGTTGTGTGTTGAATTTGAA
ATTATAAGAGATATGCAAACATTTTGTTTTGAGTAAAAATGTGTCAAATCGTGGCCTCTAATGACCGAAG
TTAATATGAGGAGTAAAACACTTGTAGTTGTACCATTATGCTTATTCACTAGGCAACAAATATATTTTCA
GACCTAGAAAAGCTGCAAATGTTACTGAATACAAGTATGTCCTCTTGTGTTTTAGACATTTATGAACTTT
CCTTTATGTAATTTTCCAGAATCCTTGTCAGATTCTAATCATTGCTTTATAATTATAGTTATACTCATGG
ATTTGTAGTTGAGTATGAAAATATTTTTTAATGCATTTTATGACTTGCCAATTGTTCCGGAACTCTAGAT
AAGCTTACCGGAAAGGGCGAATTCGCAACTTTGTATACAAAAGTTGAACGAGAAACGTAAAATGATATAA
ATATCAATATATTAAATTAGATTTTGCATAAAAAACAGACTACATAATACTGTAAAACACAACATATCCA
GTCACTATGCCATCCAGCTGATATCCCCTATAGTGAGTCGTATTACATGGTCATAGCTGTTTCCTGGCAG
CTCTGGCCCGTGTCTCAAAATCTCTGATGTTACATTGCACAAGATAAAAATATATCATCATGCCTCCTCT
GGACCAGCCAGGACAGAAATGCCTCGACTTCGCTGCTACCCAAGGTTGCCGGGTGACGCACACCGTGGAA
ACGGATGAAGGCACGAACCCAGTGGACATAAGCCTGTTCGGTTCGTAAGCTGTAATGCAAGTAGCGTATG
CGCTCACGCAACTGGTCCAGAACCTTGACCGAACGCAGCGGTGGTAACGGCGCAGTGGCGGTTTTCATGG
CTTGTTATGACTGTTTTTTTGGGGTACAGTCTATGCCTCGGGCATCCAAGCAGCAAGCGCGTTACGCCGT
GGGTCGATGTTTGATGTTATGGAGCAGCAACGATGTTACGCAGCAGGGCAGTCGCCCTAAAACAAAGTTA
AACATTATGAGGGAAGCGGTGATCGCCGAAGTATCGACTCAACTATCAGAGGTAGTTGGCGTCATCGAGC
GCCATCTCGAACCGACGTTGCTGGCCGTACATTTGTACGGCTCCGCAGTGGATGGCGGCCTGAAGCCACA
CAGTGATATTGATTTGCTGGTTACGGTGACCGTAAGGCTTGATGAAACAACGCGGCGAGCTTTGATCAAC
GACCTTTTGGAAACTTCGGCTTCCCCTGGAGAGAGCGAGATTCTCCGCGCTGTAGAAGTCACCATTGTTG
TGCACGACGACATCATTCCGTGGCGTTATCCAGCTAAGCGCGAACTGCAATTTGGAGAATGGCAGCGCAA
TGACATTCTTGCAGGTATCTTCGAGCCAGCCACGATCGACATTGATCTGGCTATCTTGCTGACAAAAGCA
AGAGAACATAGCGTTGCCTTGGTAGGTCCAGCGGCGGAGGAACTCTTTGATCCGGTTCCTGAACAGGATC
TATTTGAGGCGCTAAATGAAACCTTAACGCTATGGAACTCGCCGCCCGACTGGGCTGGCGATGAGCGAAA
TGTAGTGCTTACGTTGTCCCGCATTTGGTACAGCGCAGTAACCGGCAAAATCGCGCCGAAGGATGTCGCT
GCCGACTGGGCAATGGAGCGCCTGCCGGCCCAGTATCAGCCCGTCATACTTGAAGCTAGACAGGCTTATC
TTGGACAAGAAGAAGATCGCTTGGCCTCGCGCGCAGATCAGTTGGAAGAATTTGTCCACTACGTGAAAGG
CGAGATCACCAAGGTAGTCGGCAAATAACCCTCGAGCCACCCATGACCAAAATCCCTTAACGTGAGTTAC
GCGTCGTTCCACTGAGCGTCAGACCCCGTAGAAAAGATCAAAGGATCTTCTTGAGATCCTTTTTTTCTGC
GCGTAATCTGCTGCTTGCAAACAAAAAAACCACCGCTACCAGCGGTGGTTTGTTTGCCGGATCAAGAGCT
ACCAACTCTTTTTCCGAAGGTAACTGGCTTCAGCAGAGCGCAGATACCAAATACTGTTCTTCTAGTGTAG
CCGTAGTTAGGCCACCACTTCAAGAACTCTGTAGCACCGCCTACATACCTCGCTCTGCTAATCCTGTTAC
CAGTGGCTGCTGCCAGTGGCGATAAGTCGTGTCTTACCGGGTTGGACTCAAGACGATAGTTACCGGATAA
GGCGCAGCGGTCGGGCTGAACGGGGGGTTCGTGCACACAGCCCAGCTTGGAGCGAACGACCTACACCGAA
CTGAGATACCTACAGCGTGAGCTATGAGAAAGCGCCACGCTTCCCGAAGGGAGAAAGGCGGACAGGTATC
CGGTAAGCGGCAGGGTCGGAACAGGAGAGCGCACGAGGGAGCTTCCAGGGGGAAACGCCTGGTATCTTTA
TAGTCCTGTCGGGTTTCGCCACCTCTGACTTGAGCGTCGATTTTTGTGATGCTCGTCAGGGGGGCGGAGC
CTATGGAAAAACGCCAGCAACGCGGCCTTTTTACGGTTCCTGGCCTTTTGCTGGCCTTTTGCTCACATGT
TCTTTCCTGCGTTATCCCCTGATTCTGTGGATAACCGTATTACCGCCTTTGAGTGAGCTGATACCGCTCG
CCGCAGCCGAACGACCGAGCGCAGCGAGTCAGTGAGCGAGGAAGCGGAAGAGCGCCCAATACGCAAACCG
CCTCTCCCCGCGCGTTGGCCGATTCATTAATGCAGCTGGCACGACAGGTTTCCCGACTGGAAAGCGGGCA
GTGAGCGCAACGCAATTAATACGCGTACCGCGAGCCAGGAAGAGTTTGTAGAAACGCAAAAAGGCCATCC
GTCAGGATGGCCTTCTGCTTAGTTTGATGCCTGGCAGTTTATGGCGGGCGTCCTGCCCGCCACCCTCCGG
GCCGTTGCTTCACAACGTTCAAATCCGCTCCCGGCGGATTTGTCCTACTCAGGAGAGCGTTCACCGACAA
ACAACAGATAAAACGAAAGGCCCAGTCTTCCGACTGAGCCTTTCGTTTTATTTGATGCCTGGCAGTTCCC
TACTCTCGCGTTAACGCTTGCATGGATGTTTTCCCAGTCACGACGTTGTAAAACGACGGCCAGTCTTAAG
CTCGGGCCCCAAATAATGATTTTATTTTGACTGATAGTGACCTGTTCGTTGCAACAAATTGATGAGCAAT
GCTTTTTTATAATGCCAACTTTGTACAAAAAAGCAGGCTCCGATGCCAAAAAAAAAGCGGAAGGTTAGTT
CACAACTGGTGAAGTCTGAACTTGAGGAGAAGAAGAGCGAGTTGAGGCACAAGTTGAAGTATGTCCCCCA
TGAATACATCGAGTTGATTGAGATTGCTCGCAACAGCACCCAGGACCGGATTCTCGAAATGAAGGTCATG
GAATTTTTTATGAAAGTGTACGGGTACCGCGGAAAGCATCTCGGGGGAAGTCGCAAACCTGACGGGGCTA
TCTATACGGTGGGTTCTCCTATAGACTACGGGGTCATTGTGGATACGAAGGCCTATAGTGGCGGATACAA
TCTGCCAATTGGACAAGCTGATGAAATGCAGAGGTACGTTGAAGAGAATCAGACCCGCAACAAACATATA
AACCCAAATGAATGGTGGAAGGTGTACCCCAGCAGTGTCACCGAATTCAAATTTCTGTTTGTGAGTGGGC
ATTTCAAAGGAAACTATAAAGCACAACTTACGAGACTGAACCATATTACCAATTGTAACGGCGCTGTGTT
GAGTGTCGAGGAGCTGCTCATAGGGGGAGAAATGATCAAAGCAGGCACATTGACTCTCGAGGAGGTGCGG
CGGAAGTTTAACAATGGGGAAATCAACTTCTCAGGGAGTGAGACGCCAGGAACATCAGAAAGCGCAACCC
CGGAGTCGACCATGGATTACAAGGACCACGACGGGGATTACAAGGACCACGACATTGATTACAAGGATGA
TGATGACAAGATGGCTCCGAAGAAGAAGAGGAAGGTTGGCATCCACGGGGTGCCAGCTGCTGACAAGAAG
TACTCGATCGGCCTCGCCATTGGGACTAACTCTGTTGGCTGGGCCGTGATCACCGACGAGTACAAGGTGC
CCTCAAAGAAGTTCAAGGTCCTGGGCAACACCGATCGGCATTCCATCAAGAAGAATCTCATTGGCGCTCT
CCTGTTCGACAGCGGCGAGACGGCTGAGAGGACGCGGCTCAAGCGCACCGCCCGCAGGCGGTACACGCGC
AGGAAGAATCGCATCTGCTACCTGCAGGAGATTTTCTCCAACGAGATGGCGAAGGTTGACGATTCTTTCT
TCCACAGGCTGGAGGAGTCATTCCTCGTGGAGGAGGATAAGAAGCACGAGCGGCATCCAATCTTCGGCAA
CATTGTCGACGAGGTTGCCTACCACGAGAAGTACCCTACGATCTACCATCTGCGGAAGAAGCTCGTGGAC
TCCACAGATAAGGCGGACCTCCGCCTGATCTACCTCGCTCTGGCCCACATGATTAAGTTCAGGGGCCATT
TCCTGATCGAGGGGGATCTCAACCCGGACAATAGCGATGTTGACAAGCTGTTCATCCAGCTCGTGCAGAC
GTACAACCAGCTCTTCGAGGAGAACCCCATTAATGCGTCAGGCGTCGACGCGAAGGCTATCCTGTCCGCT
AGGCTCTCGAAGTCTCGGCGCCTCGAGAACCTGATCGCCCAGCTGCCGGGCGAGAAGAAGAACGGCCTGT
TCGGGAATCTCATTGCGCTCAGCCTGGGGCTCACGCCCAACTTCAAGTCGAATTTCGATCTCGCTGAGGA
CGCCAAGCTGCAGCTCTCCAAGGACACATACGACGATGACCTGGATAACCTCCTGGCCCAGATCGGCGAT
CAGTACGCGGACCTGTTCCTCGCTGCCAAGAATCTGTCGGACGCCATCCTCCTGTCTGATATTCTCAGGG
TGAACACCGAGATTACGAAGGCTCCGCTCTCAGCCTCCATGATCAAGCGCTACGACGAGCACCATCAGGA
TCTGACCCTCCTGAAGGCGCTGGTCAGGCAGCAGCTCCCCGAGAAGTACAAGGAGATCTTCTTCGATCAG
TCGAAGAACGGCTACGCTGGGTACATTGACGGCGGGGCCTCTCAGGAGGAGTTCTACAAGTTCATCAAGC
CGATTCTGGAGAAGATGGACGGCACGGAGGAGCTGCTGGTGAAGCTCAATCGCGAGGACCTCCTGAGGAA
GCAGCGGACATTCGATAACGGCAGCATCCCACACCAGATTCATCTCGGGGAGCTGCACGCTATCCTGAGG
AGGCAGGAGGACTTCTACCCTTTCCTCAAGGATAACCGCGAGAAGATCGAGAAGATTCTGACTTTCAGGA
TCCCGTACTACGTCGGCCCACTCGCTAGGGGCAACTCCCGCTTCGCTTGGATGACCCGCAAGTCAGAGGA
GACGATCACGCCGTGGAACTTCGAGGAGGTGGTCGACAAGGGCGCTAGCGCTCAGTCGTTCATCGAGAGG
ATGACGAATTTCGACAAGAACCTGCCAAATGAGAAGGTGCTCCCTAAGCACTCGCTCCTGTACGAGTACT
TCACAGTCTACAACGAGCTGACTAAGGTGAAGTATGTGACCGAGGGCATGAGGAAGCCGGCTTTCCTGTC
TGGGGAGCAGAAGAAGGCCATCGTGGACCTCCTGTTCAAGACCAACCGGAAGGTCACGGTTAAGCAGCTC
AAGGAGGACTACTTCAAGAAGATTGAGTGCTTCGATTCGGTCGAGATCTCTGGCGTTGAGGACCGCTTCA
ACGCCTCCCTGGGGACCTACCACGATCTCCTGAAGATCATTAAGGATAAGGACTTCCTGGACAACGAGGA
GAATGAGGATATCCTCGAGGACATTGTGCTGACACTCACTCTGTTCGAGGACCGGGAGATGATCGAGGAG
CGCCTGAAGACTTACGCCCATCTCTTCGATGACAAGGTCATGAAGCAGCTCAAGAGGAGGAGGTACACCG
GCTGGGGGAGGCTGAGCAGGAAGCTCATCAACGGCATTCGGGACAAGCAGTCCGGGAAGACGATCCTCGA
CTTCCTGAAGAGCGATGGCTTCGCGAACCGCAATTTCATGCAGCTGATTCACGATGACAGCCTCACATTC
AAGGAGGATATCCAGAAGGCTCAGGTGAGCGGCCAGGGGGACTCGCTGCACGAGCATATCGCGAACCTCG
CTGGCTCGCCAGCTATCAAGAAGGGGATTCTGCAGACCGTGAAGGTTGTGGACGAGCTGGTGAAGGTCAT
GGGCAGGCACAAGCCTGAGAACATCGTCATTGAGATGGCCCGGGAGAATCAGACCACGCAGAAGGGCCAG
AAGAACTCACGCGAGAGGATGAAGAGGATCGAGGAGGGCATTAAGGAGCTGGGGTCCCAGATCCTCAAGG
AGCACCCGGTGGAGAACACGCAGCTGCAGAATGAGAAGCTCTACCTGTACTACCTCCAGAATGGCCGCGA
TATGTATGTGGACCAGGAGCTGGATATTAACAGGCTCAGCGATTACGACGTCGATGCTATCGTTCCACAG
TCATTCCTGAAGGATGACTCCATTGACAACAAGGTCCTCACCAGGTCGGACAAGAACCGGGGCAAGTCTG
ATAATGTTCCTTCAGAGGAGGTCGTTAAGAAGATGAAGAACTACTGGCGCCAGCTCCTGAATGCCAAGCT
GATCACGCAGCGGAAGTTCGATAACCTCACAAAGGCTGAGAGGGGCGGGCTCTCTGAGCTGGACAAGGCG
GGCTTCATCAAGAGGCAGCTGGTCGAGACACGGCAGATCACTAAGCACGTTGCGCAGATTCTCGACTCAC
GGATGAACACTAAGTACGATGAGAATGACAAGCTGATCCGCGAGGTGAAGGTCATCACCCTGAAGTCAAA
GCTCGTCTCCGACTTCAGGAAGGATTTCCAGTTCTACAAGGTTCGGGAGATCAACAATTACCACCATGCC
CATGACGCGTACCTGAACGCGGTGGTCGGCACAGCTCTGATCAAGAAGTACCCAAAGCTCGAGAGCGAGT
TCGTGTACGGGGACTACAAGGTTTACGATGTGAGGAAGATGATCGCCAAGTCGGAGCAGGAGATTGGCAA
GGCTACCGCCAAGTACTTCTTCTACTCTAACATTATGAATTTCTTCAAGACAGAGATCACTCTGGCCAAT
GGCGAGATCCGGAAGCGCCCCCTCATCGAGACGAACGGCGAGACGGGGGAGATCGTGTGGGACAAGGGCA
GGGATTTCGCGACCGTCAGGAAGGTTCTCTCCATGCCACAAGTGAATATCGTCAAGAAGACAGAGGTCCA
GACTGGCGGGTTCTCTAAGGAGTCAATTA
Features (pLannotate 1.2.2; 15 found; start..end, strand, type, name):
    831..1454    +  terminator     E9 terminator: terminator and polyadenylation signal from the pea rbcS-E9 gene
   1496..1619    +  protein_bind   attR5: mutant version of attR; recombination site for the Gateway® LR reaction LR Clonase™
   1637..1655    -  promoter       T7 promoter: promoter for bacteriophage T7 RNA polymerase
   1845..1868    +  promoter       Pc promoter (fragment): intI1 (promoter lies within the coding sequence); class 1 integron promoter
   2044..2100    +  CDS            GmR (fragment): gentamycin acetyltransferase; aacC1; confers resistance to gentamycin
   2107..2898    +  CDS            SmR: aminoglycoside adenylyltransferase (Murphy, 1985); aadA; confers resistance to spectinomycin and streptomycin
   2991..3579    +  rep_origin     ori: high-copy-number ColE1/pMB1/pBR322/pUC origin of replication
   3762..3854    +  CDS            lacI (fragment): lac repressor; lacI; The lac repressor binds to the lac operator to inhibit transcription in E. coli. This inhibition can be relieved by adding lactose or isopropyl-β-D-thiogalactopyranoside (IPTG).
   3909..3936    -  terminator     rrnB T2 terminator: transcription terminator T2 from the E. coli rrnB gene
   4068..4111    +  terminator     rrnB T1 terminator: Escherichia coli rrnB; transcription terminator T1 from the E. coli rrnB gene
   4158..4194    -  CDS            lacZα (fragment): LacZα fragment of β-galactosidase; lacZ fragment
   4210..4309    +  protein_bind   attL1: mutant version of attL; recombination site for the Gateway® LR reaction LR Clonase™
   4328..4930    +  CDS            fokIR (fragment): T2F1_PLAOK - Also known as rfoKI. Experimental evidence at protein level: Swiss-Prot protein existence level 1. Recognizes the double-stranded sequence 5'-GGATG-3'/3'-CATCC- 5' and cleaves respectively 14 bases after G-1 and 13 bases before C-1. From Planomicrobium okeanokoites (Planococcus okeanokoites) (Flavobacterium okeanokoites).
   5027..5046    +  CDS            2xFLAG (fragment): two tandem FLAG® epitope tags
   5102..773     +  CDS            cas9 (across the origin): CAS9_STRP1 - Also known as csn1 From Streptococcus pyogenes serotype M1.
