[The description below was written by a language model from this plasmid's Addgene catalogue record and pLannotate feature annotations shown in this document.]
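Description:
pYPQ-NF1-L2-dSpRY is an 8,429 bp Gateway entry clone built on the pYPQ166 backbone and intended for assembling plant CRISPR expression vectors. It is maintained in E. coli as a high-copy plasmid through a ColE1/pUC-type origin and is selected with spectinomycin via the aadA (SmR) aminoglycoside adenylyltransferase gene. Short remnants of other backbone elements (a gentamicin-resistance fragment, a class 1 integron Pc promoter fragment, lacI and lacZα fragments, rrnB T1/T2 terminators and a T7 promoter) are also detected, but they are not part of the payload.

The payload lies between attL1 and attR5, the recombination sites used in a multisite Gateway LR reaction to move the cassette into a destination vector alongside other entry modules. It encodes a fusion described as NLS-FokI-XTEN-3xFLAG-dCas9-SpRY-NLS. The feature table confirms a FokI nuclease-domain fragment just after attL1, then a FLAG epitope region, then a Streptococcus pyogenes Cas9 reading frame that runs across the plasmid's numbering origin. The pea rbcS-E9 terminator and polyadenylation signal follows the coding sequence, upstream of attR5. No plant promoter is annotated within the cassette, and the record does not state one; in such entry clones the promoter usually comes from the destination vector.

In this design, catalytically dead Cas9 serves only as a programmable DNA-binding module, and cleavage depends on dimerisation of FokI domains brought together by two guide RNAs targeting adjacent sites, a requirement generally used to improve specificity. The SpRY variant has greatly relaxed PAM requirements, which broadens the range of paired target sites available for dimeric FokI-dCas9 genome editing in plants.
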