Addgene plasmid #177682: pYPQ-NF1-L2-dSpRY
Purpose: Gateway entry clone (attL1 & attR5) for dimeric FokI-dCas9-SpRY genome editing
Depositing lab: Yiping Qi. Depositing organization: University of Maryland, College Park. Publication: Expanding the targeting scope of FokI-dCas nuclease systems with SpRY and Mb2Cas12a. Cheng Y, Sretenovic S, Zhang Y, Pan C, Huang J, Qi Y. Biotechnol J. 2022 Apr 4:e2100571. doi: 10.1002/biot.202100571. PubMed 35377968.
Backbone
  Vector backbone: pYPQ166
  Total vector size (bp): 8429
  Vector type: Plant Expression, CRISPR ; Gateway compatible FokI-dCas9-SpRY entry clone
Growth in bacteria
  Bacterial resistance: Spectinomycin, 50 μg/mL
  Growth temperature: 37°C
  Growth strain: DH5alpha
  Copy number: High Copy
Gene/Insert
  Gene/Insert name: FokI-dCas9-SpRY (alt name: NLS-FokI-XTEN-3XFLAG-dCas9-SpRY-NLS)
  Tag / fusion protein: NLS (N terminal on insert); NLS (C terminal on insert)
Terms and licenses: Academic/Nonprofit Terms; Industry Terms: Not Available to Industry
How to cite: pYPQ-NF1-L2-dSpRY was a gift from Yiping Qi (Addgene plasmid # 177682 ; http://n2t.net/addgene:177682 ; RRID:Addgene_177682)
